Addgene plasmid #148696: pnYC-NvM-DmNot4_813-836opt-L828E_AF
Purpose: Bacterial Expression of DmNot4_813-836opt-L828E
Depositing lab: Elisa Izaurralde. Depositing organization: Max Planck Institute for Developmental Biology. Publication: A conserved CAF40-binding motif in metazoan NOT4 mediates association with the CCR4-NOT complex. Keskeny C, Raisch T, Sgromo A, Igreja C, Bhandari D, Weichenrieder O, Izaurralde E. Genes Dev. 2019 Feb 1;33(3-4):236-252. doi: 10.1101/gad.320952.118. Epub 2019 Jan 28. PubMed 30692204.
Backbone
  Vector backbone: Unknown
  Vector type: Bacterial Expression
Growth in bacteria
  Bacterial resistance: Chloramphenicol, 25 μg/mL
  Growth temperature: 37°C
  Growth strain: DH5alpha
  Copy number: Low Copy
Gene/Insert
  Gene/Insert name: DmNot4_813-836opt-L828E
  Species: Synthetic
  Entrez Gene: CG31716 (a.k.a. CG5244, cg5251, CG5251, Dmel\CG31716, not3/5, not4, NOT4)
  Cloning method: Unknown
Terms and licenses: Academic/Nonprofit Terms; Industry Terms: Not Available to Industry
Depositor comments: sequence given by NCBI:NM_001273415.1; Uniprot.: M9PCL9. Plasmids from this collection were made available to the research community and donated after the lab closed. Please note that the sequence provided by the depositing laboratory may be theoretical/predicted or based on Sanger sequencing results. There may be discrepancies between sequencing results obtained by Addgene and the depositor sequence. If an Addgene verified sequence is not available, please contact before placing your order to request that our lab fully sequence the plasmid.
How to cite: pnYC-NvM-DmNot4_813-836opt-L828E_AF was a gift from Elisa Izaurralde (Addgene plasmid # 148696 ; http://n2t.net/addgene:148696 ; RRID:Addgene_148696)
