[The description below was written by a language model from this plasmid's Addgene catalogue record and pLannotate feature annotations shown in this document.]
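Description:
pnYC-NvM-DmNot4_813-836opt-L828E_AF is a 5,560 nt bacterial expression plasmid for producing a short, mutated peptide from Drosophila melanogaster NOT4 (CG31716) in E. coli. The catalogue lists the backbone as unknown, but the annotated features point to a pACYC184-like scaffold. It has a p15A origin of replication, a chloramphenicol acetyltransferase gene driven by its own cat promoter, and several scattered fragments of the tetracycline efflux gene with its tet promoter. The fragmentation suggests the expression cassette was inserted into, and disrupted, the tetracycline marker. Selection is therefore by chloramphenicol, and the plasmid is recorded as low copy. Because p15A is compatible with ColE1-type origins, such a vector can be maintained alongside a second plasmid, which permits co-expression of binding partners.

The expression cassette consists of a T7 promoter with an adjacent lac operator, the phage T7 gene 10 ribosome binding site, and a T7 terminator. Transcription thus depends on T7 RNA polymerase and is IPTG-inducible in a suitable host. The main annotated coding feature is a cytosolic maltose binding protein lacking its signal sequence. The insert itself is not annotated, but it presumably lies in the gap downstream of MBP as an N-terminal MBP fusion. By its name, the insert covers residues 813–836 of DmNot4 as a synthetic sequence ("opt" presumably denoting codon optimisation) carrying an L828E substitution. A short match to a T7 gene 10B-derived solubility tag just upstream of the terminator is likely residual vector sequence. The associated study concerns a conserved CAF40-binding motif in NOT4 that mediates association with the CCR4-NOT complex. The L828E peptide may therefore serve as a mutant of that motif for binding studies, although the record does not state the effect of the mutation.
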