Features (pLannotate 1.2.2; 17 found; start..end, strand, type, name):
    738..833     -  CDS            resD (fragment): REDF_ECOLI - Also known as D. Protein inferred from homology: Swiss-Prot protein existence level 3. Acts as a repressor of transcription and as a site-specific resolvase that cleaves at the RfsF site. From Escherichia coli (strain K12).
    823..880     +  CDS            TcR (fragment): tetracycline efflux protein; tet; confers resistance to tetracycline
    877..970     -  CDS            TcR (fragment): tetracycline efflux protein; tet; confers resistance to tetracycline
   1474..2374    -  CDS            TcR (fragment): tetracycline efflux protein; tet; confers resistance to tetracycline
   2401..2419    +  promoter       T7 promoter: promoter for bacteriophage T7 RNA polymerase
   2420..2444    +  protein_bind   lac operator: The lac repressor binds to the lac operator to inhibit transcription in E. coli. This inhibition can be relieved by adding lactose or isopropyl-β-D-thiogalactopyranoside (IPTG). lac repressor encoded by lacI
   2459..2481    +  RBS            RBS: efficient ribosome binding site from bacteriophage T7 gene 10 (Olins and Rangwala, 1989)
   2492..3588    +  CDS            MBP (fragment): maltose binding protein from E. coli; malE (mutated); This version of the gene does not encode a signal sequence, so MBP will remain in the cytosol.
   3749..3798    +  CDS            SET1 (fragment): solubility-enhancement tag derived from T7 phage gene 10B
   3806..3853    +  terminator     T7 terminator: transcription terminator for bacteriophage T7 RNA polymerase
   3876..3980    -  CDS            TcR (fragment): tetracycline efflux protein; tet; confers resistance to tetracycline
   4028..4056    -  promoter       tet promoter: E. coli promoter for tetracycline efflux protein gene
   4168..4713    +  rep_origin     p15A ori: Plasmids containing the medium-copy-number p15A origin of replication can be propagated in E. coli cells that contain a second plasmid with the ColE1 origin.
   4801..4856    +  rep_origin     RSF ori (fragment): Plasmids containing the RSF 1030 origin of replication can be propagated in E. coli cells that contain additional plasmids with compatible origins.
   4975..5118    -  mobile_element IS1 (fragment): prokaryotic transposable element IS1
   5239..5341    +  promoter       cat promoter: promoter of the E. coli cat gene encoding chloramphenicol acetyltransferase
   5342..440     +  CDS            CmR (across the origin): chloramphenicol acetyltransferase; cat; confers resistance to chloramphenicol
>Addgene plasmid #148696 | pnYC-NvM-DmNot4_813-836opt-L828E_AF | depositor full sequence | sequence record 291144 | Full Sequence
GTATGGCAATGAAAGACGGTGAGCTGGTGATATGGGATAGTGTTCACCCTTGTTACACCGTTTTCCATGA
GCAAACTGAAACGTTTTCATCGCTCTGGAGTGAATACCACGACGATTTCCGGCAGTTTCTACACATATAT
TCGCAAGATGTGGCGTGTTACGGTGAAAACCTGGCCTATTTCCCTAAAGGGTTTATTGAGAATATGTTTT
TCGTCTCAGCCAATCCCTGGGTGAGTTTCACCAGTTTTGATTTAAACGTGGCCAATATGGACAACTTCTT
CGCCCCCGTTTTCACCATGGGCAAATATTATACGCAAGGCGACAAGGTGCTGATGCCGCTGGCGATTCAG
GTTCATCATGCCGTCTGTGATGGCTTCCATGTCGGCAGAATGCTTAATGAATTACAACAGTACTGCGATG
AGTGGCAGGGCGGGGCGTAATTTTTTTAAGGCAGTTATTGGTGCCCTTAAACGCCTGGTGCTACGCCTGA
ATAAGTGATAATAAGCGGATGAATGGCAGAAATTCGAAAGCAAATTCGACCCGGTCGTCGGTTCAGGGCA
GGGTCGTTAAATAGCCGCTTATGTCTATTGCTGGTTTACCGGTTTATTGACTACCGGAAGCAGTGTGACC
GTGTGCTTCTCAAATGCCTGAGGCCAGTTTGCTCAGGCTCTCCCCGTGGAGGTAATAATTGACGATATGA
TCATTTATTCTGCCTCCCAGAGCCTGATAAAAACGGTTAGCGCTTCGTTAATACAGATGTAGGTGTTCCA
CAGGGTAGCCAGCAGCATCCTGCGATGCAGATCCGGAACATAATGGTGCAGGGCGCTTGTTTCGGCGTGG
GTATGGTGGCAGGCCCCGTGGCCGGGGGACTGTTGGGCGCTGCCGGCACCTGTCCTACGAGTTGCATGAT
AAAGAAGACAGTCATAAGTGCGGCGACGATAGTCATGCCCCGCGCCCACCGGAAGGAGCTACCGGACAGC
GGTGCGGACTGTTGTAACTCAGAATAAGAAATGAGGCCGCTCATGGCGTTGACTCTCAGTCATAGTATCG
TGGTATCACCGGTTGGTTCCACTCTCTGTTGCGGGCAACTTCAGCAGCACGTAGGGGACTTCCGCGTTTC
CAGACTTTACGAAACACGGAAACCGAAGACCATTCATGTTGTTGCTCAGGTCGCAGACGTTTTGCAGCAG
CAGTCGCTTCACGTTCGCTCGCGTATCGGTGATTCATTCTGCTAACCAGTAAGGCAACCCCGCCAGCCTA
GCCGGGTCCTCAACGACAGGAGCACGATCATGCGCACCCGTGGCCAGGACCCAACGCTGCCCGAGATGCG
CCGCGTGCGGCTGCTGGAGATGGCGGACGCGATGGATATGTTCTGCCAAGGGTTGGTTTGCGCATTCACA
GTTCTCCGCAAGAATTGATTGGCTCCAATTCTTGGAGTGGTGAATCCGTTAGCGAGGTGCCGCCGGCTTC
CATTCAGGTCGAGGTGGCCCGGCTCCATGCACCGCGACGCAACGCGGGGAGGCAGACAAGGTATAGGGCG
GCGCCTACAATCCATGCCAACCCGTTCCATGTGCTCGCCGAGGCGGCATAAATCGCCGTGACGATCAGCG
GTCCAGTGATCGAAGTTAGGCTGGTAAGAGCCGCGAGCGATCCTTGAAGCTGTCCCTGATGGTCGTCATC
TACCTGCCTGGACAGCATGGCCTGCAACGCGGGCATCCCGATGCCGCCGGAAGCGAGAAGAATCATAATG
GGGAAGGCCATCCAGCCTCGCGTCGCGAACGCCAGCAAGACGTAGCCCAGCGCGTCGGCCGCCATGCCGG
CGATAATGGCCTGCTTCTCGCCGAAACGTTTGGTGGCGGGACCAGTGACGAAGGCTTGAGCGAGGGCGTG
CAAGATTCCGAATACCGCAAGCGACAGGCCGATCATCGTCGCGCTCCAGCGAAAGCGGTCCTCGCCGAAA
ATGACCCAGAGCGCTGCCGGCACCTGTCCTACGAGTTGCATGATAAAGAAGACAGTCATAAGTGCGGCGA
CGATAGTCATGCCCCGCGCCCACCGGAAGGAGCTGACTGGGTTGAAGGCTCTCAAGGGCATCGGTCGACG
CTCTCCCTTATGCGACTCCTGCATTAGGAAGCAGCCCAGTAGTAGGTTGAGGCCGTTGAGCACCGCCGCC
GCAAGGAATGGTGCATGCAAGGAGATGGCGCCCAACAGTCCCCCGGCCACGGGGCCTGCCACCATACCCA
CGCCGAAACAAGCGCTCATGAGCCCGAAGTGGCGAGCCCGATCTTCCCCATCGGTGATGTCGGCGATATA
GGCGCCAGCAACCGCACCTGTGGCGCCGGTGATGCCGGCCACGATGCGTCCGGCGTAGAGGATCAGACTA
AGATCTCGATCCCGCGAAATTAATACGACTCACTATAGGGGAATTGTGAGCGGATAACAATTCCCCACTA
GTAATAATTTTGTTTAACTTTAAGAAGGAGATATACCATGGAAACTGAAGAAGGTAAACTGGTAATCTGG
ATTAACGGCGATAAAGGCTATAACGGTCTCGCTGAAGTCGGTAAGAAATTCGAGAAAGATACCGGAATTA
AAGTCACCGTTGAGCATCCGGATAAACTGGAAGAGAAATTCCCACAGGTTGCGGCAACTGGCGATGGCCC
TGACATTATCTTCTGGGCACACGACCGCTTTGGTGGCTACGCTCAATCTGGCCTGTTGGCTGAAATCACC
CCGGACAAAGCGTTCCAGGACAAGCTGTATCCGTTTACCTGGGATGCCGTACGTTACAACGGCAAGCTGA
TTGCTTACCCGATCGCTGTTGAAGCGTTATCGCTGATTTATAACAAAGACCTGCTGCCGAACCCGCCAAA
AACCTGGGAAGAGATCCCGGCGCTGGATAAAGAACTGAAAGCGAAAGGTAAGAGCGCCCTGATGTTCAAC
CTGCAAGAACCGTACTTCACCTGGCCGCTGATTGCTGCTGACGGGGGTTATGCGTTCAAGTATGAAAACG
GCAAGTACGACATTAAAGACGTGGGCGTGGATAACGCTGGCGCGAAAGCGGGTCTGACCTTCCTGGTTGA
CCTGATTAAAAACAAACACATGAATGCAGACACCGATTACTCCATCGCAGAAGCTGCCTTTAATAAAGGC
GAAACAGCGATGACCATCAACGGCCCGTGGGCATGGTCCAACATCGACACCAGCAAAGTGAATTATGGTG
TAACGGTACTGCCGACCTTCAAGGGTCAACCATCCAAACCGTTCGTTGGCGTGCTGAGCGCAGGTATTAA
CGCCGCCAGTCCGAACAAAGAGCTGGCAAAAGAGTTCCTCGAAAACTATCTGCTGACTGATGAAGGTCTG
GAAGCGGTTAATAAAGACAAACCGCTGGGTGCCGTAGCGCTGAAGTCTTACGAGGAAGAGTTGGCGAAAG
ATCCACGTATTGCCGCCACGATGGAAAACGCCCAGAAAGGTGAAATCATGCCGAACATCCCGCAGATGTC
CGCTTTCTGGTATGCCGTGCGTACTGCGGTGATCAACGCCGCCAGCGGTCGTCAGACTGTCGATGAAGCC
CTTAAAGACGCGCAGACTGGTACCGGCAGCGGCGAAAACCTTTACTTCCAGGGCCATATGCTCGAGGATG
ATGATCTGGGCTTCGATCCGTTCGTGGAAACCCAGAAAGGCGAAGCGGAACTGATGGAAAACGAAGTGTA
AGGATCCTAATAGTCTAGAGCTAGCCCTAGGAGATCCGGCTGCTAACAAAGCCCGAAAGGAAGCTGAGTT
GGCTGCTGCCACCGCTGAGCAATAACTAGCATAACCCCTTGGGGCCTCTAAACGGGTCTTGAGGGGTTTT
TTGCTGAAAGGAGGAACTATATCCGGATATCCCGCAAGAGGCCCGGCAGTACCGGCATAACCAAGCCTAT
GCCTACAGCATCCAGGGTGACGGTGCCGAGGATGACGATGAGCGCATTGTTAGATTTCATACACGGTGCC
TGACTGCGTTAGCAATTTAACTGTGATAAACTACCGCATTAAAGCTTATCGATGATAAGCTGTCAAACAT
GAGAATTACAACTTATATCGTATGGGGCTGACTTCAGGTGCTACATTTGAAGAGATAAATTGCACTGAAA
TCAAGAAATATTTTATCTGATTAATAAGATGATCTTCTTGAGATCGTTTTGGTCTGCGCGTAATCTCTTG
CTCTGAAAACGAAAAAACCGCCTTGCAGGGCGGTTTTTCGAAGGTTCTCTGAGCTACCAACTCTTTGAAC
CGAGGTAACTGGCTTGGAGGAGCGCAGTCACCAAAACTTGTCCTTTCAGTTTAGCCTTAACCGGCGCATG
ACTTCAAGACTAACTCCTCTAAATCAATTACCAGTGGCTGCTGCCAGTGGTGCTTTTGCATGTCTTTCCG
GGTTGGACTCAAGACGATAGTTACCGGATAAGGCGCAGCGGTCGGACTGAACGGGGGGTTCGTGCATACA
GTCCAGCTTGGAGCGAACTGCCTACCCGGAACTGAGTGTCAGGCGTGGAATGAGACAAACGCGGCCATAA
CAGCGGAATGACACCGGTAAACCGAAAGGCAGGAACAGGAGAGCGCACGAGGGAGCCGCCAGGGGGAAAC
GCCTGGTATCTTTATAGTCCTGTCGGGTTTCGCCACCACTGATTTGAGCGTCAGATTTCGTGATGCTTGT
CAGGGGGGCGGAGCCTATGGAAAAACGGCTTTGCCGCGGCCCTCTCACTTCCCTGTTAAGTATCTTCCTG
GCATCTTCCAGGAAATCTCCGCCCCGTTCGTAAGCCATTTCCGCTCGCCGCAGTCGAACGACCGAGCGTA
GCGAGTCAGTGAGCGAGGAAGCGGAATATATCCTGTATCACATATTCTGCTGACGCACCGGTGCAGCCTT
TTTTCTCCTGCCACATGAAGCACTTCACTGACACCCTCATCAGTGCCAACATAGTAAGCCAGTATACACT
CCCCTAGCGCTGATGTCCGGCGGTGCTTTTGCCGTTACGCACCACCCCGTCAGTAGCTGAACAGGAGGGA
CAGCTGATAGAAACAGAAGCCACTGGAGCACCTCAAAAACACCATCATACACTAAATCAGTAAGTTGGCA
GCATCACCCGACGCACTTTGCGCCGAATAAATACCTGTGACGGAAGATCACTTCGCAGAATAAATAAATC
CTGGTGTCCCTGTTGATACCGGGAAGCCCTGGGCCAACTTTTGGCGAAAATGAGACGTTGATCGGCACGT
AAGAGGTTCCAACTTTCACCATAATGAAATAAGATCACTACCGGGCGTATTTTTTGAGTTATCGAGATTT
TCAGGAGCTAAGGAAGCTAAAATGGAGAAAAAAATCACTGGATATACCACCGTTGATATATCCCAATGGC
ATCGTAAAGAACATTTTGAGGCATTTCAGTCAGTTGCTCAATGTACCTATAACCAGACCGTTCAGCTGGA
TATTACGGCCTTTTTAAAGACCGTAAAGAAAAATAAGCACAAGTTTTATCCGGCCTTTATTCACATTCTT
GCCCGCCTGATGAATGCTCATCCGGAATTC
